>Addgene plasmid #109517 | actc1b-mKate2-EHD2b | addgene full sequence | sequence record 224843 | Addgene NGS Result
GCAAGTTTGTACAAAAAAGCAGGCTGCCACCATGGTGAGCGAGCTGATTAAGGAGAACATGCACATGAAG
CTGTACATGGAGGGCACCGTGAACAACCACCACTTCAAGTGCACATCCGAGGGCGAAGGCAAGCCCTACG
AGGGCACCCAGACCATGAGAATCAAGGCGGTCGAGGGCGGCCCTCTCCCCTTCGCCTTCGACATCCTGGC
TACCAGCTTCATGTACGGCAGCAAAACCTTCATCAACCACACCCAGGGCATCCCCGACTTCTTTAAGCAG
TCCTTCCCCGAGGGCTTCACATGGGAGAGAGTCACCACATACGAAGACGGGGGCGTGCTGACCGCTACCC
AGGACACCAGCCTCCAGGACGGCTGCCTCATCTACAACGTCAAGATCAGAGGGGTGAACTTCCCATCCAA
CGGCCCTGTGATGCAGAAGAAAACACTCGGCTGGGAGGCCTCCACCGAGACCCTGTACCCCGCTGACGGC
GGCCTGGAAGGCAGAGCCGACATGGCCCTGAAGCTCGTGGGCGGGGGCCACCTGATCTGCAACTTGAAGA
CCACATACAGATCCAAGAAACCCGCTAAGAACCTCAAGATGCCCGGCGTCTACTATGTGGACAGAAGACT
GGAAAGAATCAAGGAGGCCGACAAAGAGACCTACGTCGAGCAGCACGAGGTGGCTGTGGCCAGATACTGC
GACCTCCCTAGCAAACTGGGGCACAGAGACCCAGCTTTCTTGTACAAAGTGGTGTCACGCTGGGGACGTA
AGAATGTCAAGAAGGCCCCCGAGGTGATCAGGACAGTGACCGAGGGCCTGAAGTCACTCTACCGAAAAAA
GCTCCTGCCTCTGGAGCAGTATTACGGCTTCCATGACTTCCACTCACCGAGTCTGGAGGACGCCGACTTT
GACAACAAACCCATGGTGCTGGTCGTTGGGCAGTACTCCACGGGAAAGACCACCTTCATCAAGTATCTGC
TTGAACAGGATGTCCCTGGGAGCCGCATAGGGCCTGAGCCCACCACCGACTGCTTCACCGCTATCATGCA
CGGAGACGTAGAGGGGCTCATTCCCGGAAATGCCCTCATCGTGGATCCCAACAAGCCCTTCCGCAAACTC
AACCCCTTCGGAAACACCTTTCTCAACAGATTCCAGTGCGCTCAGCTGCCCAACCAGGTCCTGGAGAGCA
TCAGCATTATTGACACCCCAGGAATCCTGTCTGGGGCCAAACAGAGAGTGAGTCGAGGATATGATTTCCC
AGCAGTTCTCCGCTGGTTTGCTGAGCGTGTGGACCGAATCATCCTTCTCTTTGATGCCCACAAGTTAGAG
ATCTCAGATGAATTCTCAGAGGCTATCGGAGCTCTCAAAGGCAATGAAGACAAACTCCGTGTTGTGCTGA
ACAAGGCTGATATGGTTGATACCCAGCAGCTTATGCGGGTGTACGGAGCTTTAATGTGGTCCCTGGGGAA
AGTGTTTGGTACTCCTGAGGTTCTGAGAGTGTACATCGGTTCCTTCTGGTCTGAACCTCTCATGGTGACC
GACAACCGCAAGCTGTTCGAATTGGAGGAGGAAGATCTGTTTGCTGATATCCAGAATCTGCCACGTAATG
CAGCCCTACGCAAACTTAATGACTTGGTCAAGAGGGCCCGTCTTGTGAGGGTACATGCCCATATTATCAG
TTACTTGAAACAAGAGATGCCATCGGTCTTCAGAAAAGACAATAAAAAGAAGAACCTGATCTACCAGCTC
CCGGTCATCTTCTCCAAGATCCAACTACAACATCACATCTCTCCTGGAGACTTCCCTGACTGTGCCAAGA
TGCAGGAGCAACTAATGGCACATGACTTCACCAAGTTTAAAGCCCTGAAGCCCAACCTTATGAATATGCT
GGATGAGCTGTTGTCCAGTGACATTGCCAAACTGATGCCCCTTCTTAGGCAGGAAGAAATAGAGGCTGGG
GTTCAACCAGGTGTCCAAGGTGGAGCTTTCTTGGGAACCCGTGCCGGACCCTTTGTGGAAGGTGACCCCT
TTGGAGAGGTTGCGAATGAAAATGGCGAAGTGGGTGAAGAAGATGAGGAATGGGTGGTGACAAAAGACAA
GCCCAAGTATGATGAGATCTTCTACAACCTCGCACCGAATGAAGGCAAACTGAGTGGCACCAAAGCCAAA
GATTGGATGGTGAGCACAAGGCTCCCCAACTCTGTTTTGGGTCGTATCTGGAAGCTTTCGGATGTGGATC
GTGACGGCATGCTGGATGATGAGGAGTTTGCCCTGGCCAGCCATCTGATTGAAGTGAAACTGGATGGTCA
TGGGCTGCCCCCTGAGCTCCCTGCCCGTCTCGTGCCACCATCCAAGCGCCGGCAAAAAGGCTCTGATGCT
TAGCAACTTTATTATACATAGTTGATAATTCACTGGCCGTCGTTTTACGGTACCATCGATGATGATCCAG
ACATGATAAGATACATTGATGAGTTTGGACAAACCACAACTAGAATGCAGTGAAAAAAATGCTTTATTTG
TGAAATTTGTGATGCTATTGCTTTATTTGTAACCATTATAAGCTGCAATAAACAAGTTAACAACAACAAT
TGCATTCATTTTATGTTTCAGGTTCAGGGGGAGGTGTGGGAGGTTTTTTAAAGCAAGTAAAACCTCTACA
AATGTGGTATGGCTGATTATGATCCTCTAGATCAGATCTGCGAAGATACGGCCACGGGTGCTCTTGATCC
TGTGGCTGATTTTGGACTGTGCTGCTCGCAGCTGCTGATGAATCACATACTTCCTCCATTTTCTTCCACT
GATTGACTGTTATAATTTCCCTAATTTCCAGGTCAAGGTGCTGTGCATTGTGGTAATAGATGTGACATGA
CGTCACTTCCAAAGGACCAATGAACATGTCTGACCAATTTCATATAATGTGAAAACGATTTTCATAGGCA
GAATAAATAACATTTAAATTAAACTGGGCATCAGCGCAATTCAATTGGTTTGGTAATAGCAAGGGAAAAT
AGAATGAAGTGATCTCCAAAAAATAAGTACTTTTTGACTGTAAATAAAATTGTAAGGAGTAAAAAGTACT
TTTTTTTCTAAAAAAATGTAATTAAGTAAAAGTAAAAGTATTGATTTTTAATTGTACTCAAGTAAAGTAA
AAATCCCCAAAAATAATACTTAAGTACAGTAATCAAGTAAAATTACTCAAGTACTTTACACCTCTGGTTC
TTGACCCCCTACCTTCAGCAAGCCCAGCAGATCCACTAGTTCTAGAGCGGCCGCCACCGCGGTGGAGCTC
CAGCTTTTGTTCCCTTTAGTGAGGGTTAATTGCGCGCTTGGCGTAATCATGGTCATAGCTGTTTCCTGTG
TGAAATTGTTATCCGCTCACAATTCCACACAACATACGAGCCGGAAGCATAAAGTGTAAAGCCTGGGGTG
CCTAATGAGTGAGCTAACTCACATTAATTGCGTTGCGCTCACTGCCCGCTTTCCAGTCGGGAAACCTGTC
GTGCCAGCTGCATTAATGAATCGGCCAACGCGCGGGGAGAGGCGGTTTGCGTATTGGGCGCTCTTCCGCT
TCCTCGCTCACTGACTCGCTGCGCTCGGTCGTTCGGCTGCGGCGAGCGGTATCAGCTCACTCAAAGGCGG
TAATACGGTTATCCACAGAATCAGGGGATAACGCAGGAAAGAACATGTGAGCAAAAGGCCAGCAAAAGGC
CAGGAACCGTAAAAAGGCCGCGTTGCTGGCGTTTTTCCATAGGCTCCGCCCCCCTGACGAGCATCACAAA
AATCGACGCTCAAGTCAGAGGTGGCGAAACCCGACAGGACTATAAAGATACCAGGCGTTTCCCCCTGGAA
GCTCCCTCGTGCGCTCTCCTGTTCCGACCCTGCCGCTTACCGGATACCTGTCCGCCTTTCTCCCTTCGGG
AAGCGTGGCGCTTTCTCATAGCTCACGCTGTAGGTATCTCAGTTCGGTGTAGGTCGTTCGCTCCAAGCTG
GGCTGTGTGCACGAACCCCCCGTTCAGCCCGACCGCTGCGCCTTATCCGGTAACTATCGTCTTGAGTCCA
ACCCGGTAAGACACGACTTATCGCCACTGGCAGCAGCCACTGGTAACAGGATTAGCAGAGCGAGGTATGT
AGGCGGTGCTACAGAGTTCTTGAAGTGGTGGCCTAACTACGGCTACACTAGAAGAACAGTATTTGGTATC
TGCGCTCTGCTGAAGCCAGTTACCTTCGGAAAAAGAGTTGGTAGCTCTTGATCCGGCAAACAAACCACCG
CTGGTAGCGGTGGTTTTTTTGTTTGCAAGCAGCAGATTACGCGCAGAAAAAAAGGATCTCAAGAAGATCC
TTTGATCTTTTCTACGGGGTCTGACGCTCAGTGGAACGAAAACTCACGTTAAGGCATTTTGGTCATGAGA
TTATCAAAAAGGATCTTCACCTAGATCCTTTTAAATTAAAAATGAAGTTTTAAATCAATCTAAAGTATAT
ATGAGTAAACTTGGTCTGACAGTTACCAATGCTTAATCAGTGAGGCACCTATCTCAGCGATCTGTCTATT
TCGTTCATCCATAGTTGCCTGACTCCCCGTCGTGTAGATAACTACGATACGGGAGGGCTTACCATCTGGC
CCCAGTGCTGCAATGATACCGCGAGACCCACGCTCACCGGCTCCAGATTTATCAGCAATAAACCAGCCAG
CCGGAAGGGCCGAGCGCAGAAGTGGTCCTGCAACTTTATCCGCCTCCATCCAGTCTATTAATTGTTGCCG
GGAAGCTAGAGTAAGTAGTTCGCCAGTTAATAGTTTGCGCAACGTTGTTGCCATTGCTACAGGCATCGTG
GTGTCACGCTCGTCGTTTGGTATGGCTTCATTCAGCTCCGGTTCCCAACGATCAAGGCGAGTTACATGAT
CCCCCATGTTGTGCAAAAAAGCGGTTAGCTCCTTCGGTCCTCCGATCGTTGTCAGAAGTAAGTTGGCCGC
AGTGTTATCACTCATGGTTATGGCAGCACTGCATAATTCTCTTACTGTCATGCCATCCGTAAGATGCTTT
TCTGTGACTGGTGAGTACTCAACCAAGTCATTCTGAGAATAGTGTATGCGGCGACCGAGTTGCTCTTGCC
CGGCGTCAATACGGGATAATACCGCGCCACATAGCAGAACTTTAAAAGTGCTCATCATTGGAAAACGTTC
TTCGGGGCGAAAACTCTCAAGGATCTTACCGCTGTTGAGATCCAGTTCGATGTAACCCACTCGTGCACCC
AACTGATCTTCAGCATCTTTTACTTTCACCAGCGTTTCTGGGTGAGCAAAAACAGGAAGGCAAAATGCCG
CAAAAAAGGGAATAAGGGCGACACGGAAATGTTGAATACTCATACTCTTCCTTTTTCAATATTATTGAAG
CATTTATCAGGGTTATTGTCTCATGAGCGGATACATATTTGAATGTATTTAGAAAAATAAACAAATAGGG
GTTCCGCGCACATTTCCCCGAAAAGTGCCACCTAAATTGTAAGCGTTAATATTTTGTTAAAATTCGCGTT
AAATTTTTGTTAAATCAGCTCATTTTTTAACCAATAGGCCGAAATCGGCAAAATCCCTTATAAATCAAAA
GAATAGACCGAGATAGGGT
[37 nt withheld, positions 5620-5656]
AAAGAACGTGGACTCCAACGTCAAAGG
[32 nt withheld, positions 5684-5715]
GCTGGCTAAGAACTCATCAGCCTCCCCGGTCCATCTACCCACGTACCAATGCACCAATTGGCCACAATGA
CGGCTACTACATGGTGCCATTCCTTCCTCTTTATAGGAATGGAGACTACCTCCTGTCCAACAATGCTCTT
GGATACGAGTACGCCTACCTGTTGGACCCAGGTCATTGCACAACACCAGAAATGCCCTCTGATCTGCAAA
AGACGTGAATATCTGTTCAGACACCCATATCCACTCTGTTCCACACAGGTCAGAGGTTTGTCCAGGAGTT
CTTGACAGAGGTGTAAAAAGTACTCAAAAATTTTACTCAAGTGAAAGTACAAGTACTTAGGGAAAATTTT
ACTCAATTAAAAGTAAAAGTATCTGGCTAGAATCTTACTTGAGTAAAAGTAAAAAAGTACTCCATTAAAA
TTGTACTTGAGTATTAAGGAAGTAAAAGTAAAAGCAAGAAAGAAAACTAGAGATTCTTGTTTAAGCTTTT
AATCTCAAAAAACATTAAATGAAATGCATACAAGGTTTTATCCTGCTTTAGAACTGTTTGTATTTAATTA
TCAAACTATAAGACAGACAATCTAATGCCAGTACACGCTACTCAAAGTTGTAAAACCTCAGATTTAACTT
CAGTAGAAGCTGATTCTCAAAATTGTTAGTGTCAAGCCTAGCTCTTTTGGGGCTGAAAAGCAATCCTGCA
GTGCTGAAAAGCCTCTCACAGGCAGCCGATGCGGGAAGAGGTGTATTAGTCTTGATAGAGAGGCTGCAAA
TAGCAGGAAACGTGAGCAGAGACTCCCTGGTGTCTGAAACACAGGCCAGATGGGCCCTCGAGCAGGAAAC
AGCTATGACCATGATTACGCCAAGCTATCAACTTTGTATAGAAAAGTTGGCACGCGCAGATTCCGTGTGG
GCCTGGTAATATCTTACCATTTTAAGCTATTTTAAGATTAGGGAAAAAAATTAAATAAAACTACTTTAAA
ATTACTTTCCTTAAAAAGCAACATATTTATTTAGTTTTTGTTTAACTGGCTCAAGATTGTAATATTTTAC
TTTTACATGTTTTTTTAAGTACCTAAATGTGTTCAAAAGTAAAGTATGTTATTGTTTTTTTTTTTTAATG
TTAGCTAAGCTTTAAATTGTAATATATTACTTTTAAAAGTGACTTTTTAAAAATGTAAATAAAAAAGTAA
CTATAAATGTGTAATGCATGTTATTTCTGTGGGTTTTTAATTTTCATCTCAACTGGGCTTACAATTTTAA
CATAATAAAAATCAAATCAAATCAAATCAGGCCCTTATTTGTCACATACACTCTTGTATACTGAAATAAA
CTAAATGTTGAGAAAAATTTAAATACACCAAAATAACGCATACCTTTTTTGTAATTACCTAAGTAAAACA
TTTAGTTCCTTTTTTAAGTGACTCAAGATTGTAATCTATTAATTGTAAAAGATAAAACTAGTGATCAATC
TGACGTGCTTCTATGCAGCCTGTGAGATTAATTGTGATGTTTAATTATTAAACAATTTAAATGGATCAAA
CATTTCACATGTGCTTATTGTGTCCAACAAAACCAGCAGAAGCACTTAAAAATATTGCATGACAACATGA
GTTTTTAATGTAAATTATATATACTTCCTAAACGAAGTTAATCATATTTCTAAAATAATAATGTCATTGA
AATATTTAAATAAATGATAAGCTTTAGTTGATTCAACATAAAATTGAAAGCAATAAGGACTTTTTTTTTT
TACAGCGGTGAAGCAAAAGCATGTAATAATCATATAATATAATAAATAAATAAATAAATAATGGCTCTTG
GTGCAAATATGAACACTTTAAATAAATATAGAATAAATATGATCAATAAGTCATAACGATGTGTTTTATG
TTGATTATAATTTAAACATGTTTCTAACGCAAGTTTTAAAAACTGTTTTAAAGTATTATTTTAAGTTATA
AGATCAATTTGACTCAACATTTTGTAGTGAAAATATGTTGTGTAAAATTAATATAATATACACTATAAAA
ATGCAGGGTTCCACACAATACATTAATGTTGTCCCAACACAAATCGATTAAGTTAACAAATATATGTGGA
TTGAACATAAAAAATTAAGTTGTCCCAATGAAATCTCAAGAATTGTGTTGTTTCAGCTCATTTTAAATAA
GTAGTTTTAACAAGTAAAAAATAACATATTTTTGAGTGTGTATATATATATATTACAAAATATAATAATA
TAAAATGTAAAAGATATAAACCATGCTACATATATTTAAGAGCTATTTTGCACATTACTTTTTTGCAAGC
CATTTTAGTGTTTTTTTTACAAATATATATTAGCTAAATATACAATATCTTAAATATACAATTAATCAGA
CATGCAATTAATGCATTTAACCTACATAAAAATACATGATCAACATATGTTTTATGCTGATTACAACTAA
ATCAAACGTAATGAAATTAATTTATAAAAGCGATTTAAATATGTCAATATTTTAAGTTAAAATCACTTGA
AACCTACTATAAATGAACTTAAATTAAAAAAATCTCCTTTAATTCCAATGCAACAGTGTTGTTTTTTCAG
CTGAGGACCCCCGGTGCAGATGGTTGGCCCCCGGCCCGCTATTCTAAGGAAGCCTTTCTTAATTTTAGGG
CGGCGCTGCATGCGCTCAGATCAGATTCACGGGTGGAGAGGGTTATTTTCTCTTTTTTATTTTTTCTTGC
CTGCTCATATTTGGGCCTGTGTGAACCCCAGGCTCCGCCTCGGCCCCCAGGAGCCGCTCTTATTTAAAGG
GGATCCTCGCCTTCAGTCTTCGTCCCAGTGGAAGCATCAGTCTTGTGATAACAACTTGGTGAGTCCTACA
GACCAGCGCTCGACTCTAGGCTTTAAATGCATTGATTTCTCTGGATTAGCTACCGGGAGAGTTTTAACTT
TGCTTATTAGTCTTGTGCTCGAACTGCTAGGTTTAAAGAGTGTTTTCTCTAATGCATGCATGAAGCGACA
GCTGAAAACCAGAAATAGAGCGTTTGTCCTCCTGTTAAACTCTAGCCTTTCTTTGGCATTTGTCAGTCCG
AGTCTTCAGCTGCCGGCAGGAGATTGGGTTTCAGTAACACTTGCTGAGCACAAACTACACGTGCTTTCTT
CAGATTTAATTCATTATTAATCATTCTAGATTTAAATGATGTTCTTACTCATTGCTGATTATTTTAGCCT
TGCGGAGCAGATTAAATGAGCACGTGTTTCATTAAGATTGATTTAAATATAATTAATATTTCACCACTGT
AGTTTTAAAATTGCCTTCTAAGTCATGGTTGATTTTTAATAGGTATCGGCTCTAATTAGATTACTATTTT
GGTTTTTAAATGTTATTTCTATTTCATTTGTAGGCTCGTTTTTAATGTGATTTTATTAGATTCTAGTTTT
AAAATCATCTCTTAGCCTTAATGAGCAGACTGAATGAACATGTTTCATTAAGATTAACTTCATTATAATG
AATTATTTAATCATTCTAGTGGGTTATAAATCAGCTCTATTTAAATTAATTGTCGTGTTTATTTCTATTT
AATTTTTGATTATTTTTTCAGGGTCGTTTTTATGTGATTTTTTCCCGTTTCTAATTTTAAACTAATTGTT
TGATTTTTATATGATTCGACTCTTTTTAAATGAATTGTTTTGCTTTTTTTATTGAGCATATATATATTAT
ACAATTTCAATCAACAATTGTTGTGCTTTTTAAATGTTGTTTCTATTTCATTTCTAGGGTCGATTTTATT
CGATTCTAGTTTTAAAATCGTGATTTTTAACTTCTAACCTTACTGAGCAGACTGAATGAACATGTTTCAT
CAAGATTAACTTCATTATAGTTAATTATTGAATCGTGCTAGTGGTTTATAAATCAGCTCTATTTAAATTA
ATCATCATCATTATTTCTATTTAATTTTTATTATTTCTTTAGGATTATTTTTATGTGATTTTTTTCACGT
TCTAGTTTTAAACTCAATGCTCATTACTGCTCACCCTTGCTGAGCAGTCTTTCGTTAAGATTAAATTAAT
TAATAACCATTCTAGTTTTAAAACAGTGTCTTAAGGCATAGCTGATATTTTACAAGTTTACTATTTAATA
TATCTCCTTTCTTTTTTTAGGGTCGATTTCATCTGATTTGATTAATTTTTATTATCTTCACTAAGCTTTT
TGTTCTAGGTTTTATTCTCAGTATTATTACTGTTATATTTGAACTGAATTTCTCCTCATAGTTTATTCAT
TTTATTTATTTATTTTTTGTTTATTCGCTATTTTGTATTTTAGTTTTTAATTAGAAATTTTATTAGAATC
GTTTTGAACTAGTTTTTATGCACTCTAACATTAATATTAAATCATAACTATTATTTTTATTATAATTTAT
TTGTGTTTATCTTTTTGTGTAGCTTTCATGTGTTTTTATTTTAGTTTTATTATGTTTGCATTGAATTTTT
TGGACTAGTTTATATAACGATATACAGAAAAGCCATGACAACAAATGTTTTTATAATACCTATTAAGTAT
AAGCTAATCAGATTTCCACTATTCTGTTCAAAGTTAACATTATTAGCCATTCTGATGGATCATTTGACAT
TTGTCATATGTCTTTATGAACACTGCTCTTTCAGATGCCACTTTTAAAGCTGTTTTTTACAGTAAATGAA
CGTTTATTATTATGACATTATTTCCTAAGGCCTCTAGAGTACAGCAGGATGTGGCGTGTGCATTACCGTG
TAATTATGCTGACTGTAAATGTGCATTTATAGACTGTCAGCATGTCTGACTGTGCGCTGTTGTGATTGGT
CCTGCACAGACCAAG
Features (pLannotate 1.2.2; 21 found; start..end, strand, type, name):
      2..22      +  protein_bind   attB1: mutant version of attB; core recombination site for the Gateway® BP reaction BP Clonase™
     32..727     +  CDS            mKate2: mKate2 is a basic (constitutively fluorescent) red fluorescent protein published in 2009, derived from Entacmaea quadricolor. It is reported to be a rapidly-maturing monomer with moderate acid sensitivity.
    729..753     -  protein_bind   attB2: mutant version of attB; recombination site for the Gateway® BP reaction BP Clonase™
    788..2374    +  CDS            Ehd2: EHD2_MOUSE - Experimental evidence at protein level: Swiss-Prot protein existence level 1. ATP- and membrane-binding protein that controls membrane reorganization/tubulation upon ATP hydrolysis (PubMed:24508342). Plays a role in membrane trafficking between the plasma membrane and endosomes. Important for the internalization of GLUT4 (PubMed:14676205). Required for fusion of myoblasts to skeletal muscle myotubes. Required for normal translocation of FER1L5 to the plasma membrane (PubMed:18502764, PubMed:21177873). Regulates the equilibrium between cell surface-associated and cell surface-disso
   2384..2404    -  protein_bind   attB3: mutant version of attB; core recombination site for the Gateway® BP reaction BP Clonase™
   2408..2428    +  CDS            lacZα (fragment): LacZα fragment of β-galactosidase; lacZ fragment
   2444..2578    -  polyA_signal   SV40 poly(A) signal: SV40 polyadenylation signal
   2601..2684    -  CDS            large T antigen (fragment): large T antigen from SV40 (simian virus 40)
   3250..3290    -  misc_feature   MCS (fragment): pBluescript multiple cloning site
   3303..3321    -  promoter       T3 promoter: promoter for bacteriophage T3 RNA polymerase
   3366..3382    -  protein_bind   lac operator: The lac repressor binds to the lac operator to inhibit transcription in E. coli. This inhibition can be relieved by adding lactose or isopropyl-β-D-thiogalactopyranoside (IPTG). lac repressor encoded by lacI
   3390..3420    -  promoter       lac promoter: promoter for the E. coli lac operon
   3435..3456    -  protein_bind   CAP binding site: CAP binding activates transcription in the presence of cAMP. E. coli catabolite activator protein
   3469..3561    -  CDS            lacI (fragment): lac repressor; lacI; The lac repressor binds to the lac operator to inhibit transcription in E. coli. This inhibition can be relieved by adding lactose or isopropyl-β-D-thiogalactopyranoside (IPTG).
   3744..4332    -  rep_origin     ori: high-copy-number ColE1/pMB1/pBR322/pUC origin of replication
   4503..5363    -  CDS            AmpR: β-lactamase; bla; confers resistance to ampicillin, carbenicillin, and related antibiotics
   5364..5468    -  promoter       AmpR promoter: bla
   5494..5715    -  rep_origin     M13 ori (fragment) (sequence partly withheld): M13 bacteriophage origin of replication; arrow indicates direction of (+) strand synthesis
   5715..6002    +  CDS            tyr (fragment) (sequence partly withheld): TYRO_ORYLA - Also known as tyro. Experimental evidence at transcript level: Swiss-Prot protein existence level 2. This is a copper-containing oxidase that functions in the formation of pigments such as melanins and other polyphenolic compounds. From Oryzias latipes (Japanese rice fish) (Japanese killifish).
   6584..6604    +  protein_bind   attB4: mutant version of attB; core recombination site for the Gateway® BP reaction BP Clonase™
   7505..7521    -  promoter       copia promoter (fragment): strong promoter from the Drosophila transposable element copia (Sinclair et al., 1986)
