[The description below was written by a language model from this plasmid's Addgene catalogue record and pLannotate feature annotations shown in this document.]
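Description:
actc1b-mKate2-EHD2b is a zebrafish expression plasmid built by Gateway recombination into the destination vector pDEST-actc1b-mKate2-ccdb. It produces zebrafish EHD2b fused at its N-terminus to the monomeric red fluorescent protein mKate2, specifically in muscle. The bacterial backbone is pBluescript-like, with a high-copy ColE1/pUC origin, an ampicillin resistance gene (β-lactamase) under its own promoter, a partial M13/f1 origin, and remnants of the lac promoter/operator region and a T3 promoter.

In the roughly 10.6 kb sequence, the payload reads as a multisite Gateway assembly. An attB4 site is followed by about 4 kb of largely unannotated sequence running up to attB1. By its position and the construct name, this stretch presumably holds the actc1b (cardiac alpha-actin 1b) muscle promoter, although the feature table does not annotate it as such. The short "copia promoter" fragment called within this region is likely an incidental match. After attB1 come the mKate2 coding sequence, attB2, the EHD2b open reading frame (annotated by homology to mouse Ehd2, an ATP- and membrane-binding protein involved in membrane remodelling and trafficking), attB3 and an SV40 polyadenylation signal. A fragment matching medaka tyrosinase lies just upstream of attB4. Such sequence typically accompanies the Tol2 transposon arms of Tol2kit-type destination vectors, but Tol2 elements are not explicitly recorded here.

The construct is intended for muscle-specific expression of the tagged protein in zebrafish, so that EHD2b localisation can be imaged in live muscle fibres. The associated study was an in vivo cell biological screen examining T-tubule formation.
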