Addgene plasmid #109517: actc1b-mKate2-EHD2b
Purpose: Muscle specific zebrafish expression of mKate2 fused to EHD2b
Depositing lab: Rob Parton. Depositing organization: University of Queensland, Institute for Molecular Bioscience. Publication: In vivo cell biological screening identifies an endocytic capture mechanism for T-tubule formation. Hall TE, Martel N, Ariotti N, Xiong Z, Lo HP, Ferguson C, Rae J, Lim YW, Parton RG. Nat Commun. 2020 Jul 24;11(1):3711. doi: 10.1038/s41467-020-17486-w. PubMed 32709891.
Backbone
  Vector backbone: pDEST-actc1b-mKate2-ccdb
  Vector type: Zebrafish plasmids
Growth in bacteria
  Bacterial resistance: Ampicillin, 100 μg/mL
  Growth temperature: 37°C
  Growth strain: DH5alpha
  Copy number: High Copy
Gene/Insert
  Gene/Insert name: EHD2b
  Species: D. rerio (zebrafish)
  Entrez Gene: ehd2 (a.k.a. fj66d02, zgc:77671, wu:fj66d02)
  Tag / fusion protein: mKate2 (N terminal on insert)
  Cloning method: Gateway Cloning
Terms and licenses: Academic/Nonprofit Terms; Industry Terms: Not Available to Industry
How to cite: actc1b-mKate2-EHD2b was a gift from Rob Parton (Addgene plasmid # 109517 ; http://n2t.net/addgene:109517 ; RRID:Addgene_109517)
